Addgene plasmid #53527: pMyc-CMV1-huTLR4mut-C2141A
Purpose: expression of mutant TLR4 in mammalian cells
Depositing lab: Linda Yu. Depositing organization: National Taiwan University, College of Medicine. Publication: LPS receptor subunits have antagonistic roles in epithelial apoptosis and colonic carcinogenesis. Kuo WT, Lee TC, Yang HY, Chen CY, Au YC, Lu YZ, Wu LL, Wei SC, Ni YH, Lin BR, Chen Y, Tsai YH, Kung JT, Sheu F, Lin LW, Yu LC. Cell Death Differ. 2015 Jan 30. doi: 10.1038/cdd.2014.240. PubMed 25633197.
Backbone
  Vector backbone: pMyc-CMV1
  Backbone manufacturer: Dr. Golenbock, University of Massachusetts Medical School
  Backbone size w/o insert (bp): 4743
  Modifications to backbone: pFLAG-CMV is from Sigma. Flag to Myc modified by Dr. Golenbock.
  Vector type: Mammalian Expression
Growth in bacteria
  Bacterial resistance: Ampicillin, 100 μg/mL
  Growth temperature: 37°C
  Growth strain: DH5alpha
  Copy number: Unknown
Gene/Insert
  Gene/Insert name: TLR4 C2141A (alt names: CD284; TOLL; TLR-4)
  Species: H. sapiens (human)
  Insert size (bp): 2400
  Mutation: C2141A
  Entrez Gene: TLR4 (a.k.a. ARMD10, CD284, TLR-4, TOLL)
  Promoter: CMV
  Tag / fusion protein: Myc (N terminal on backbone)
  Cloning method: Restriction Enzyme; 5′ cloning site NotI (not destroyed); 3′ cloning site SalI (not destroyed)
  Sequencing primers: 5′ CMV-F; 3′ C-CMV-24 TATTAGGACAAGGCTGGTGGGCAC
Terms and licenses: Academic/Nonprofit Terms; Industry Terms: Not Available to Industry
How to cite: pMyc-CMV1-huTLR4mut-C2141A was a gift from Linda Yu (Addgene plasmid # 53527 ; http://n2t.net/addgene:53527 ; RRID:Addgene_53527)
