[The description below was written by a language model from this plasmid's Addgene catalogue record and pLannotate feature annotations shown in this document.]
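Description:
pMyc-CMV1-huTLR4mut-C2141A is a mammalian expression plasmid for a mutant form of human Toll-like receptor 4 (TLR4, also known as CD284), the lipopolysaccharide receptor subunit that signals with LY96 and CD14 toward NF-κB activation. The backbone, pMyc-CMV1, is a derivative of the commercial pFLAG-CMV vector in which the FLAG epitope was exchanged for a Myc tag. It is maintained in E. coli through a high-copy ColE1/pUC-type origin and selected with ampicillin via the β-lactamase gene. An f1 origin and remnants of lac-derived sequences (lacZα and lacI fragments, lac promoter/operator, a T7 promoter) are also present as backbone carry-over. The depositor's full sequence is 7,143 bp, which matches the stated 4.7 kb backbone plus a roughly 2.4 kb insert.

Expression is driven by the human cytomegalovirus immediate-early enhancer and promoter. Downstream sits a preprotrypsin leader sequence, which directs the nascent protein into the secretory pathway, followed by the N-terminal Myc tag supplied by the backbone (recorded in the catalogue fields but not called in the feature table) and the TLR4 coding sequence, cloned between NotI and SalI sites that remain intact. Transcripts are terminated by the human growth hormone polyadenylation signal. SV40 early promoter/enhancer elements are annotated after the poly(A) signal, but no mammalian selection marker is annotated, which suggests mainly transient use. The insert carries the nucleotide substitution C2141A, and the record does not state the resulting amino-acid change or its functional consequence. The stated purpose is expression of mutant TLR4 in mammalian cells, and the associated study concerns the roles of LPS receptor subunits in epithelial apoptosis and colonic carcinogenesis.
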