Features (pLannotate 1.2.2; 18 found; start..end, strand, type, name):
      5..160     -  CDS            lacZα (fragment): LacZα fragment of β-galactosidase; lacZ fragment
    312..690     +  enhancer       CMV enhancer: human cytomegalovirus immediate early enhancer
    692..891     +  promoter       CMV promoter: human cytomegalovirus (CMV) immediate early promoter
    925..969     +  CDS            preprotrypsin leader: leader sequence from mouse preprotrypsin
   1012..3459    +  CDS            TLR4: TLR4_HUMAN - Experimental evidence at protein level: Swiss-Prot protein existence level 1. Cooperates with LY96 and CD14 to mediate the innate immune response to bacterial lipopolysaccharide (LPS) (PubMed:27022195). Acts via MYD88, TIRAP and TRAF6, leading to NF-kappa-B activation, cytokine secretion and the inflammatory response (PubMed:9237759, PubMed:10835634, PubMed:27022195,PubMed:21393102). Also involved in LPS-independent inflammatory responses triggered by free fatty acids, such as palmitate, and Ni(2+). Responses triggered by Ni(2+) require non-conserved histidines and are, therefore,
   3463..3481    -  misc_feature   MCS (fragment): pUC18/19 multiple cloning site
   3482..4106    +  polyA_signal   hGH poly(A) signal: human growth hormone polyadenylation signal
   4146..4217    +  promoter       SV40 promoter (fragment): SV40 enhancer and early promoter
   4245..4455    +  promoter       SV40 promoter: SV40 early promoter
   4502..4520    -  promoter       T7 promoter: promoter for bacteriophage T7 RNA polymerase
   4558..4574    -  protein_bind   lac operator: The lac repressor binds to the lac operator to inhibit transcription in E. coli. This inhibition can be relieved by adding lactose or isopropyl-β-D-thiogalactopyranoside (IPTG). lac repressor encoded by lacI
   4582..4612    -  promoter       lac promoter: promoter for the E. coli lac operon
   4627..4648    -  protein_bind   CAP binding site: CAP binding activates transcription in the presence of cAMP. E. coli catabolite activator protein
   4661..4753    -  CDS            lacI (fragment): lac repressor; lacI; The lac repressor binds to the lac operator to inhibit transcription in E. coli. This inhibition can be relieved by adding lactose or isopropyl-β-D-thiogalactopyranoside (IPTG).
   4936..5524    -  rep_origin     ori: high-copy-number ColE1/pMB1/pBR322/pUC origin of replication
   5695..6555    -  CDS            AmpR: β-lactamase; bla; confers resistance to ampicillin, carbenicillin, and related antibiotics
   6556..6660    -  promoter       AmpR promoter: bla
   6687..7143    +  rep_origin     f1 ori (sequence partly withheld): f1 bacteriophage origin of replication; arrow indicates direction of (+) strand synthesis
>Addgene plasmid #53527 | pMyc-CMV1-huTLR4mut-C2141A | depositor full sequence | sequence record 83363 | pMyc-CMV1-huTLR4mut-C2141A sequence 7143 bps
CCCATTCGCCATTCAGGCTGCGCAACTGTTGGGAAGGGCGATCGGTGCGGGCCTCTTCGCTATTACGCCA
GCTGGCGAAAGGGGGATGTGCTGCAAGGCGATTAAGTTGGGTAACGCCCAGGGTTTTCCCAGTCACGACG
TTGTAAAACGACGGCCAGTGCCAAGCTGATCTAATCAATATTGGCCATTAGCCATATTATTCATTGGTTA
TATAGCATAAATCAATATTGGCTATTGGCCATTGCATACGTTGTATCCATATCATAATATGTACATTTAT
ATTGGCTCATGTCCAACATTACCGCCATGTTGACATTGATTATTGACTAGTTATTAATAGTAATCAATTA
CGGGGTCATTAGTTCATAGCCCATATATGGAGTTCCGCGTTACATAACTTACGGTAAATGGCCCGCCTGG
CGACCGCCCAGCGACCCCCGCCCGTTGACGTCAATAGTGACGTATGTTCCCATAGTAACGCCAATAGGGA
CTTTCCATTGACGTCAATGGGTGGAGTATTTACGGTAAACTGCCCACTTGGCAGTACATCAAGTGTATCA
TATGCCAAGTCCGCCCCCTATTGACGTCAATGACGGTAAATGGCCCGCCTAGCATTATGCCCAGTACATG
ACCTTACGGGAGTTTCCTACTTGGCAGTACATCTACGTATTAGTCATCGCTATTACCATGGTGATGCGGT
TTTGGCAGTACACCAATGGGCGTGGATAGCGGTTTGACTCACGGGGATTTCCAAGTCTCCACCCCATTGA
CGTCAATGGGAGTTTGTTTTGGCACCAAAATCAACGGGACTTTCCAAAATGTCGTAATAACCCCGCCCCG
TTGACGCAAATGGGCGGTAGGCGTGTACGGTGGGAGGTCTATATAAGCAGAGCTCGTTTAGTGAACCGTC
AGAATTAATTCACCATGTCTGCACTTCTGATCCTAGCTCTTGTTGGAGCTGCAGTTGCTGAACAAAAACT
CATCTCAGAAGAGGATCTGCTTGCGGCCGCGGAAAGCTGGGAGCCCTGCGTGGAGGTGGTTCCTAATATT
ACTTATCAATGCATGGAGCTGAATTTCTACAAAATCCCCGACAACCTCCCCTTCTCAACCAAGAACCTGG
ACCTGAGCTTTAATCCCCTGAGGCATTTAGGCAGCTATAGCTTCTTCAGTTTCCCAGAACTGCAGGTGCT
GGATTTATCCAGGTGTGAAATCCAGACAATTGAAGATGGGGCATATCAGAGCCTAAGCCACCTCTCTACC
TTAATATTGACAGGAAACCCCATCCAGAGTTTAGCCCTGGGAGCCTTTTCTGGACTATCAAGTTTACAGA
AGCTGGTGGCTGTGGAGACAAATCTAGCATCTCTAGAGAACTTCCCCATTGGACATCTCAAAACTTTGAA
AGAACTTAATGTGGCTCACAATCTTATCCAATCTTTCAAATTACCTGAGTATTTTTCTAATCTGACCAAT
CTAGAGCACTTGGACCTTTCCAGCAACAAGATTCAAAGTATTTATTGCACAGACTTGCGGGTTCTACATC
AAATGCCCCTACTCAATCTCTCTTTAGACCTGTCCCTGAACCCTATGAACTTTATCCAACCAGGTGCATT
TAAAGAAATTAGGCTTCATAAGCTGACTTTAAGAAATAATTTTGATAGTTTAAATGTAATGAAAACTTGT
ATTCAAGGTCTGGCTGGTTTAGAAGTCCATCGTTTGGTTCTGGGAGAATTTAGAAATGAAGGAAACTTGG
AAAAGTTTGACAAATCTGCTCTAGAGGGCCTGTGCAATTTGACCATTGAAGAATTCCGATTAGCATACTT
AGACTACTACCTCGATGATATTATTGACTTATTTAATTGTTTGACAAATGTTTCTTCATTTTCCCTGGTG
AGTGTGACTATTGAAAGGGTAAAAGACTTTTCTTATAATTTCGGATGGCAACATTTAGAATTAGTTAACT
GTAAATTTGGACAGTTTCCCACATTGAAACTCAAATCTCTCAAAAGGCTTACTTTCACTTCCAACAAAGG
TGGGAATGCTTTTTCAGAAGTTGATCTACCAAGCCTTGAGTTTCTAGATCTCAGTAGAAATGGCTTGAGT
TTCAAAGGTTGCTGTTCTCAAAGTGATTTTGGGACAACCAGCCTAAAGTATTTAGATCTGAGCTTCAATG
GTGTTATTACCATGAGTTCAAACTTCTTGGGCTTAGAACAACTAGAACATCTGGATTTCCAGCATTCCAA
TTTGAAACAAATGAGTGAGTTTTCAGTATTCCTATCACTCAGAAACCTCATTTACCTTGACATTTCTCAT
ACTCACACCAGAGTTGCTTTCAATGGCATCTTCAATGGCTTGTCCAGTCTCGAAGTCTTGAAAATGGCTG
GCAATTCTTTCCAGGAAAACTTCCTTCCAGATATCTTCACAGAGCTGAGAAACTTGACCTTCCTGGACCT
CTCTCAGTGTCAACTGGAGCAGTTGTCTCCAACAGCATTTAACTCACTCTCCAGTCTTCAGGTACTAAAT
ATGAGCCACAACAACTTCTTTTCATTGGATACGTTTCCTTATAAGTGTCTGAACTCCCTCCAGGTTCTTG
ATTACAGTCTCAATCACATAATGACTTCCAAAAAACAGGAACTACAGCATTTTCCAAGTAGTCTAGCTTT
CTTAAATCTTACTCAGAATGACTTTGCTTGTACTTGTGAACACCAGAGTTTCCTGCAATGGATCAAGGAC
CAGAGGCAGCTCTTGGTGGAAGTTGAACGAATGGAATGTGCAACACCTTCAGATAAGCAGGGCATGCCTG
TGCTGAGTTTGAATATCACCTGTCAGATGAATAAGACCATCATTGGTGTGTCGGTCCTCAGTGTGCTTGT
AGTATCTGTTGTAGCAGTTCTGGTCTATAAGTTCTATTTTCACCTGATGCTTCTTGCTGGCTGCATAAAG
TATGGTAGAGGTGAAAACATCTATGATGCCTTTGTTATCTACTCAAGCCAGGATGAGGACTGGGTAAGGA
ATGAGCTAGTAAAGAATTTAGAAGAAGGGGTGCCTCCATTTCAGCTCTGCCTTCACTACAGAGACTTTAT
TCACGGTGTGGCCATTGCTGCCAACATCATCCATGAAGGTTTCCATAAAAGCCGAAAGGTGATTGTTGTG
GTGTCCCAGCACTTCATCCAGAGCCGCTGGTGTATCTTTGAATATGAGATTGCTCAGACCTGGCAGTTTC
TGAGCAGTCGTGCTGGTATCATCTTCATTGTCCTGCAGAAGGTGGAGAAGACCCTGCTCAGGCAGCAGGT
GGAGCTGTACCGCCTTCTCAGCAGGAACACTTACCTGGAGTGGGAGGACAGTGTCCTGGGGCGGCACATC
TTCTGGAGACGACTCAGAAAAGCCCTGCTGGATGGTAAATCATGGAATCCAGAAGGAACAGTGGGTACAG
GATGCAATTGGCAGGAAGCAACATCTATCTGAGTCGACTCTAGAGGATCCCGGGTGGCATCCCTGTGACC
CCTCCCCAGTGCCTCTCCTGGCCTTGGAAGTTGCCACTCCAGTGCCCACCAGCCTTGTCCTAATAAAATT
AAGTTGCATCATTTTGTCTGACTAGGTGTCCTCTATAATATTATGGGGTGGAGGGGGGTGGTATGGAGCA
AGGGGCCCAAGTTGGGAAGACAACCTGTAGGGCCTGCGGGGTCTATTCGGGAACCAAGCTGGAGTGCAGT
GGCACAATCTTGGCTCACTGCAATCTCCGCCTCCTGGGTTCAAGCGATTCTCCTGCCTCAGCCTCCCGAG
TTGTTGGGATTCCAGGCATGCATGACCAGGCTCAGCTAATTTTTGTTTTTTTGGTAGAGACGGGGTTTCA
CCATATTGGCCAGGCTGGTCTCCAACTCCTAATCTCAGGTGATCTACCCACCTTGGCCTCCCAAATTGCT
GGGATTACAGGCGTGAACCACTGCTCCCTTCCCTGTCCTTCTGATTTTAAAATAACTATACCAGCAGGAG
GACGTCCAGACACAGCATAGGCTACCTGCCATGGCCCAACCGGTGGGACATTTGAGTTGCTTGCTTGGCA
CTGTCCTCTCATGCGTTGGGTCCACTCAGTAGATGCCTGTTGAATTGGGTACGCGGCCAGCTTCTGTGGA
ATGTGTGTCAGTTAGGGTGTGGAAAGTCCCCAGGCTCCCCAGCAGGCAGAAGTATGCAAAGCATGCATCT
CAATTAGTCAGCAACCAGGTGTGGAAAAGTCCCCAGGCTCCCCAGCAGGCAGAAGTATGCAAAGCATGCA
TCTCAATTAGTCAGCAACCATAGTCCCGCCCCTAACTCCGCCCATCCCGCCCCTAACTCCGCCCAGTTCC
GCCCATTCTCCGCCCCATGGCTGACTAATTTTTTTTATTTATGCAGAGGCCGAGGCCGCCTCGGCCTCTG
AGCTATTCCAGAAGTAGTGAGGAGGCTTTTTTGGAGGCCTAGGCTTTTGCAAAAAGCTCCTCGAGGAACT
GAAAAACCAGAAAGTTAATTCCCTATAGTGAGTCGTATTAAATTCGTAATCATGTCATAGCTGTTTCCTG
TGTGAAATTGTTATCCGCTCACAATTCCACACAACATACGAGCCGGAAGCATAAAGTGTAAAGCCTGGGG
TGCCTAATGAGTGAGCTAACTCACATTAATTGCGTTGCGCTCACTGCCCGCTTTCCAGTCGGGAAACCTG
TCGTGCCAGCTGCATTAATGAATCGGCCAACGCGCGGGGAGAGGCGGTTTGCGTATTGGGCGCTCTTCCG
CTTCCTCGCTCACTGACTCGCTGCGCTCGGTCGTTCGGCTGCGGCGAGCGGTATCAGCTCACTCAAAGGC
GGTAATACGGTTATCCACAGAATCAGGGGATAACGCAGGAAAGAACATGTGAGCAAAAGGCCAGCAAAAG
GCCAGGAACCGTAAAAAGGCCGCGTTGCTGGCGTTTTTCCATAGGCTCCGCCCCCCTGACGAGCATCACA
AAAATCGACGCTCAAGTCAGAGGTGGCGAAACCCGACAGGACTATAAAGATACCAGGCGTTTCCCCCTGG
AAGCTCCCTCGTGCGCTCTCCTGTTCCGACCCTGCCGCTTACCGGATACCTGTCCGCCTTTCTCCCTTCG
GGAAGCGTGGCGCTTTCTCAATGCTCACGCTGTAGGTATCTCAGTTCGGTGTAGGTCGTTCGCTCCAAGC
TGGGCTGTGTGCACGAACCCCCCGTTCAGCCCGACCGCTGCGCCTTATCCGGTAACTATCGTCTTGAGTC
CAACCCGGTAAGACACGACTTATCGCCACTGGCAGCAGCCACTGGTAACAGGATTAGCAGAGCGAGGTAT
GTAGGCGGTGCTACAGAGTTCTTGAAGTGGTGGCCTAACTACGGCTACACTAGAAGAACAGTATTTGGTA
TCTGCGCTCTGCTGAAGCCAGTTACCTTCGGAAAAAGAGTTGGTAGCTCTTGATCCGGCAAACAAACCAC
CGCTGGTAGCGGTGGTTTTTTTGTTTGCAAGCAGCAGATTACGCGCAGAAAAAAAGGATCTCAAGAAGAT
CCTTTGATCTTTTCTACGGGGTCTGACGCTCAGTGGAACGAAAACTCACGTTAAGGGATTTTGGTCATGA
GATTATCAAAAAGGATCTTCACCTAGATCCTTTTAAATTAAAAATGAAGTTTTAAATCAATCTAAAGTAT
ATATGAGTAAACTTGGTCTGACAGTTACCAATGCTTAATCAGTGAGGCACCTATCTCAGCGATCTGTCTA
TTTCGTTCATCCATAGTTGCCTGACTCCCCGTCGTGTAGATAACTACGATACGGGAGGGCTTACCATCTG
GCCCCAGTGCTGCAATGATACCGCGAGACCCACGCTCACCGGCTCCAGATTTATCAGCAATAAACCAGCC
AGCCGGAAGGGCCGAGCGCAGAAGTGGTCCTGCAACTTTATCCGCCTCCATCCAGTCTATTAATTGTTGC
CGGGAAGCTAGAGTAAGTAGTTCGCCAGTTAATAGTTTGCGCAACGTTGTTGCCATTGCTACAGGCATCG
TGGTGTCACGCTCGTCGTTTGGTATGGCTTCATTCAGCTCCGGTTCCCAACGATCAAGGCGAGTTACATG
ATCCCCCATGTTGTGCAAAAAAGCGGTTAGCTCCTTCGGTCCTCCGATCGTTGTCAGAAGTAAGTTGGCC
GCAGTGTTATCACTCATGGTTATGGCAGCACTGCATAATTCTCTTACTGTCATGCCATCCGTAAGATGCT
TTTCTGTGACTGGTGAGTACTCAACCAAGTCATTCTGAGAATAGTGTATGCGGCGACCGAGTTGCTCTTG
CCCGGCGTCAATACGGGATAATACCGCGCCACATAGCAGAACTTTAAAAGTGCTCATCATTGGAAAACGT
TCTTCGGGGCGAAAACTCTCAAGGATCTTACCGCTGTTGAGATCCAGTTCGATGTAACCCACTCGTGCAC
CCAACTGATCTTCAGCATCTTTTACTTTCACCAGCGTTTCTGGGTGAGCAAAAACAGGAAGGCAAAATGC
CGCAAAAAAGGGAATAAGGGCGACACGGAAATGTTGAATACTCATACTCTTCCTTTTTCAATATTATTGA
AGCATTTATCAGGGTTATTGTCTCATGAGCGGATACATATTTGAATGTATTTAGAAAAATAAACAAATAG
GGGTTCCGCGCACATTTCCCCGAAAAGTGCCACCTG
[124 nt withheld, positions 6687-6810]
C
[32 nt withheld, positions 6812-6843]
CA
[57 nt withheld, positions 6846-6902]
A
[49 nt withheld, positions 6904-6952]
CCTTTGACGTTGGAGTCCACGTTCTTT
[37 nt withheld, positions 6980-7016]
ACCCTATCTCGGTCTATTCTTTTGATTTATAAGGGATTTTGCCGATTTCGGCCTATTGGTTAAAAAATGA
GCTGATTTAACAAAAATTTAACGCGAATTTTAACAAAATATTAAACGTTTACAATTT
