>Addgene plasmid #53527 | pMyc-CMV1-huTLR4mut-C2141A | addgene partial sequence | sequence record 92459 | CMV-F 5'-CGCAAATGGGCGGTAGGCGTG-3'
AGTGAACCGTCAGAATTAATTCACCATGTCTGCACTTCTGATCCTAGCTCTTGTTGGAGCTGCAGTTGCT
GAACAAAAACTCATCTCAGAAGAGGATCTGCTTGCGGCCGCGGAAAGCTGGGAGCCCTGCGTGGAGGTGG
TTCCTAATATTACTTATCAATGCATGGAGCTGAATTTCTACAAAATCCCCGACAACCTCCCCTTCTCAAC
CAAGAACCTGGACCTGAGCTTTAATCCCCTGAGGCATTTAGGCAGCTATAGCTTCTTCAGTTTCCCAGAA
CTGCAGGTGCTGGATTTATCCAGGTGTGAAATCCAGACAATTGAAGATGGGGCATATCAGAGCCTAAGCC
ACCTCTCTACCTTAATATTGACAGGAAACCCCATCCAGAGTTTAGCCCTGGGAGCCTTTTCTGGACTATC
AAGTTTACAGAAGCTGGTGGCTGTGGAGACAAATCTAGCATCTCTAGAGAACTTCCCCATTGGACATCTC
AAAACTTTGAAAGAACTTAATGTGGCTCACAATCTTATCCAATCTTTCAAATTACCTGAGTATTTTTCTA
ATCTGACCAATCTAGAGCACTTGGACCTTTCCAGCAACAAGATTCAAAGTATTTATTGCACAGACTTGCG
GGTTCTACATCAAATGCCCCTACTCAATCTCTCTTTAGACCTGTCCCTGAACCCTATGAACTTTATCCAA
CCAGGTGCATTTAAAGAAATTAGGCTTCATAAGCTGACTTTAAGAAATAATTTTGATAGTTTAAATGTAA
TGAAAACTTGTATTCAAGGTCTGGCTGGTTTAGAAGTCCATCGTTTGGTTCTGGGAGAATTTAGAAATGA
AGGAAACTTGGAAAAGTTTGACAAATCTGCTCTAGA
