>Addgene plasmid #53527 | pMyc-CMV1-huTLR4mut-C2141A | addgene partial sequence | sequence record 92482 | C-CMV-24 5'-TATTAGGACAAGGCTGGTGGGCAC-3'
CACTGGGGAGGGGTCACAGGGATGCCACCCGGGATCCTCTAGAGTCGACTCAGATAGATGTTGCTTCCTG
CCAATTGCATCCTGTACCCACTGTTCCTTCTGGATTCCATGATTTACCATCCAGCAGGGCTTTTCTGAGT
CGTCTCCAGAAGATGTGCCGCCCCAGGACACTGTCCTCCCACTCCAGGTAAGTGTTCCTGCTGAGAAGGC
GGTACAGCTCCACCTGCTGCCTGAGCAGGGTCTTCTCCACCTTCTGCAGGACAATGAAGATGATACCAGC
ACGACTGCTCAGAAACTGCCAGGTCTGAGCAATCTCATATTCAAAGATACACCAGCGGCTCTGGATGAAG
TGCTGGGACACCACAACAATCACCTTTCGGCTTTTATGGAAACCTTCATGGATGATGTTGGCAGCAATGG
CCACACCGTGAATAAAGTCTCTGTAGTGAAGGCAGAGCTGAAATGGAGGCACCCCTTCTTCTAAATTCTT
TACTAGCTCATTCCTTACCCAGTCCTCATCCTGGCTCGAGTAGATAACAAAGGCATCATAGATGTTTTCA
CCTCTACCATACTTTATGCAGCCAGCAAGAAGCATCAGGTGAAAATAGAACTTATAGACCAGAACTGCTA
CAACAGATACTACAAGCACACTGAGGACCGACACACCAATGATGGTCTTATTCATCTGACAGGTGATATT
CAAACTCAGCACAGGCATGCCCTGCTTATCTGAAGGTGTTGCACATTCCATTCGTTCAACTTCCACCAAG
AGCTGCCTCTGGTCCTTGATCCATTGCAGGAAACTCTGGTGTTCACAAGTACAAGCAAAGTCATTCTGAG
TAAGATTTAAGAAAGCTAGACTACTTGGAAAATGCTGTAGTTCCTGTTTTTTGGAAGTCATTATGTGATT
G
